Addgene plasmid #12664: GFP-rab9 DN
Depositing lab: Richard Pagano. Depositing organization: Mayo Foundation for Medical Education and Research (Inactive/For Deposit Only). Publication: Rab proteins mediate Golgi transport of caveola-internalized glycosphingolipids and correct lipid trafficking in Niemann-Pick C cells. Choudhury A, Dominguez M, Puri V, Sharma DK, Narita K, Wheatley CL, Marks DL, Pagano RE. J Clin Invest. 2002 Jun . 109(12):1541-50. 10.1172/JCI15420 PubMed 12070301.
Backbone
  Vector backbone: p-EGFP-C1
  Backbone manufacturer: Clontech
  Backbone size w/o insert (bp): 4700
  Vector type: Mammalian Expression
  Selectable markers: Neomycin (select with G418)
Growth in bacteria
  Bacterial resistance: Kanamycin, 50 μg/mL
  Growth temperature: 37°C
  Growth strain: DH5alpha
  Copy number: High Copy
Gene/Insert
  Gene/Insert name: RAB9 (Homo sapiens) (alt name: GFP-rab9 dominant negative)
  Species: H. sapiens (human)
  Insert size (bp): 678
  Mutation: changed serine 21 to asparagine
  GenBank ID: NM_004251
  Entrez Gene: RAB9A (a.k.a. RAB9)
  Tag / fusion protein: GFP (N terminal on backbone); HA (N terminal on insert)
  Cloning method: Restriction Enzyme; 5′ cloning site BAMHI (not destroyed); 3′ cloning site BAMHI (not destroyed)
  Sequencing primers: 5′ EGFP-C
Resource information
  A portion of this plasmid was derived from a plasmid made by: IMAGE Clone collection at ATCC
Terms and licenses: Academic/Nonprofit Terms; Industry Terms: Not Available to Industry
How to cite: GFP-rab9 DN was a gift from Richard Pagano (Addgene plasmid # 12664 ; http://n2t.net/addgene:12664 ; RRID:Addgene_12664)
