[The description below was written by a language model from this plasmid's Addgene catalogue record and pLannotate feature annotations shown in this document.]
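Description:
GFP-rab9 DN is a mammalian expression plasmid built on the Clontech pEGFP-C1 backbone that encodes a dominant-negative form of human RAB9A fused to the C-terminus of EGFP. The roughly 680 bp insert was cloned into a BamHI site in the multiple cloning site downstream of EGFP and carries a serine 21 to asparagine substitution. This is the classic type of P-loop mutation expected to hold a Rab GTPase in an inactive, GDP-bound or nucleotide-free state so that it interferes with the endogenous protein. An HA epitope lies between EGFP and the Rab9 coding sequence. The feature table detects it only as short fragments matching a 3xHA tag, which is consistent with the single N-terminal HA tag listed in the catalogue. Expression of the EGFP-HA-Rab9(S21N) fusion is driven by the CMV immediate early enhancer and promoter and terminated by the SV40 polyadenylation signal.

The annotated sequence is about 5.4 kb. Propagation in E. coli relies on a high-copy pUC-type origin, and an f1 origin is also present. A single NeoR/KanR (Tn5 aminoglycoside phosphotransferase) gene serves both hosts: a bacterial bla-type promoter gives kanamycin resistance in bacteria, while the SV40 early promoter and HSV TK poly(A) signal allow G418 selection of stably transfected mammalian cells. The short large T antigen, ble and bGH poly(A) fragments in the table are probably backbone remnants or incidental matches, not functional elements.

Rab9 acts in transport between endosomes and the trans-Golgi network. The construct lets transfected cells be identified by fluorescence while that pathway is inhibited, and the associated study used it to examine Rab-dependent Golgi targeting of internalized glycosphingolipids and lipid trafficking in Niemann-Pick C cells.
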