Features (pLannotate 1.2.2; 17 found; start..end, strand, type, name):
     68..371     +  enhancer       CMV enhancer: human cytomegalovirus immediate early enhancer
    372..575     +  promoter       CMV promoter: human cytomegalovirus (CMV) immediate early promoter
    620..1336    +  CDS            EGFP: EGFP is a basic (constitutively fluorescent) green fluorescent protein published in 1996, derived from Aequorea victoria. It is reported to be a rapidly-maturing weak dimer with moderate acid sensitivity.
   1337..1402    +  misc_feature   MCS: multiple cloning site
   1406..1422    +  CDS            3xHA (fragment): three tandem HA epitope tags
   1433..1459    +  CDS            3xHA (fragment): three tandem HA epitope tags
   1466..2065    +  CDS            RAB9A: RAB9A_HUMAN - Also known as RAB9. Experimental evidence at protein level: Swiss-Prot protein existence level 1. Involved in the transport of proteins between the endosomes and the trans Golgi network. Involved in the recruitment of SGSM2 to melanosomes and is required for the proper trafficking of melanogenic enzymes TYR, TYRP1 and DCT/TYRP2 to melanosomes in melanocytes. From Homo sapiens (Human).
   2091..2175    +  CDS            large T antigen (fragment): large T antigen from SV40 (simian virus 40)
   2198..2319    +  polyA_signal   SV40 poly(A) signal: SV40 polyadenylation signal
   2353..2781    -  rep_origin     f1 ori (sequence partly withheld): f1 bacteriophage origin of replication; arrow indicates direction of (+) strand synthesis
   2808..2912    +  promoter       AmpR promoter: bla
   2914..3271    +  promoter       SV40 promoter: SV40 enhancer and early promoter
   3306..4100    +  CDS            NeoR/KanR: aminoglycoside phosphotransferase from Tn5; aph(3')-II (or nptII); confers resistance to neomycin, kanamycin, and G418 (Geneticin®)
   4121..4273    +  CDS            ble (fragment): BLE_KLEPN - Experimental evidence at protein level: Swiss-Prot protein existence level 1. Binding protein with a strong affinity to the bleomycin family of antibiotics. Binds to CL990; an antimitotic-antibiotic compound. From Klebsiella pneumoniae.
   4332..4379    +  polyA_signal   HSV TK poly(A) signal: herpes simplex virus thymidine kinase polyadenylation signal (Cole and Stacy, 1985)
   4470..4486    -  polyA_signal   bGH poly(A) signal (fragment): bovine growth hormone polyadenylation signal
   4708..5296    +  rep_origin     ori: high-copy-number ColE1/pMB1/pBR322/pUC origin of replication
>Addgene plasmid #12664 | GFP-rab9 DN | addgene full sequence | sequence record 156411 | Addgene NGS results
CATGCATTAGTTATTAATAGTAATCAATTACGGGGTCATTAGTTCATAGCCCATATATGGAGTTCCGCGT
TACATAACTTACGGTAAATGGCCCGCCTGGCTGACCGCCCAACGACCCCCGCCCATTGACGTCAATAATG
ACGTATGTTCCCATAGTAACGCCAATAGGGACTTTCCATTGACGTCAATGGGTGGAGTATTTACGGTAAA
CTGCCCACTTGGCAGTACATCAAGTGTATCATATGCCAAGTACGCCCCCTATTGACGTCAATGACGGTAA
ATGGCCCGCCTGGCATTATGCCCAGTACATGACCTTATGGGACTTTCCTACTTGGCAGTACATCTACGTA
TTAGTCATCGCTATTACCATGGTGATGCGGTTTTGGCAGTACATCAATGGGCGTGGATAGCGGTTTGACT
CACGGGGATTTCCAAGTCTCCACCCCATTGACGTCAATGGGAGTTTGTTTTGGCACCAAAATCAACGGGA
CTTTCCAAAATGTCGTAACAACTCCGCCCCATTGACGCAAATGGGCGGTAGGCGTGTACGGTGGGAGGTC
TATATAAGCAGAGCTGGTTTAGTGAACCGTCAGATCCGCTAGCGCTACCGGTCGCCACCATGGTGAGCAA
GGGCGAGGAGCTGTTCACCGGGGTGGTGCCCATCCTGGTCGAGCTGGACGGCGACGTAAACGGCCACAAG
TTCAGCGTGTCCGGCGAGGGCGAGGGCGATGCCACCTACGGCAAGCTGACCCTGAAGTTCATCTGCACCA
CCGGCAAGCTGCCCGTGCCCTGGCCCACCCTCGTGACCACCCTGACCTACGGCGTGCAGTGCTTCAGCCG
CTACCCCGACCACATGAAGCAGCACGACTTCTTCAAGTCCGCCATGCCCGAAGGCTACGTCCAGGAGCGC
ACCATCTTCTTCAAGGACGACGGCAACTACAAGACCCGCGCCGAGGTGAAGTTCGAGGGCGACACCCTGG
TGAACCGCATCGAGCTGAAGGGCATCGACTTCAAGGAGGACGGCAACATCCTGGGGCACAAGCTGGAGTA
CAACTACAACAGCCACAACGTCTATATCATGGCCGACAAGCAGAAGAACGGCATCAAGGTGAACTTCAAG
ATCCGCCACAACATCGAGGACGGCAGCGTGCAGCTCGCCGACCACTACCAGCAGAACACCCCCATCGGCG
ACGGCCCCGTGCTGCTGCCCGACAACCACTACCTGAGCACCCAGTCCGCCCTGAGCAAAGACCCCAACGA
GAAGCGCGATCACATGGTCCTGCTGGAGTTCGTGACCGCCGCCGGGATCACTCTCGGCATGGACGAGCTG
TACAAGTCCGGACTCAGATCTCGAGCTCAAGCTTCGAATTCTGCAGTCGACGGTACCGCGGGCCCGGGAT
CCATGTACCCATACGATGTTCCGGATTACGCTTACCCATACGATGTTCCGGATTACGCTGGTACCGCAGG
AAAATCATCACTTTTTAAAGTAATTCTCCTTGGAGATGGTGGAGTTGGGAAGAATTCACTTATGAACAGA
TATGTAACTAATAAGTTTGATACCCAGCTCTTCCATACAATAGGTGTGGAATTTTTAAATAAAGATTTGG
AAGTGGATGGACATTTTGTTACCATGCAGATTTGGGACACGGCAGGTCAGGAGCGATTCCGAAGCCTGAG
GACACCATTTTACAGAGGTTCTGACTGCTGCCTGCTTACTTTTAGTGTCGATGATTCACAAAGCTTCCAG
AACTTAAGTAACTGGAAGAAAGAATTCATATATTATGCAGATGTGAAAGAGCCTGAGAGCTTTCCTTTTG
TGATTCTGGGTAACAAGATTGACATAAGCGAACGGCAGGTGTCTACAGAAGAAGCCCAAGCTTGGTGCAG
GGACAACGGCGACTATCCTTATTTTGAAACAAGTGCAAAAGATGCCACAAATGTGGCAGCAGCCTTTGAG
GAAGCGGTTCGAAGAGTTCTTGCTACCGAGGATAGGTCAGATCATTTGATTCAGACAGACACAGTCAATC
TTCACCGAAAGCCCAAGCCTAGCTCATCTTGCTGTTGAGGATCCACCGGATCTAGATAACTGATCATAAT
CAGCCATACCACATTTGTAGAGGTTTTACTTGCTTTAAAAAACCTCCCACACCTCCCCCTGAACCTGAAA
CATAAAATGAATGCAATTGTTGTTGTTAACTTGTTTATTGCAGCTTATAATGGTTACAAATAAAGCAATA
GCATCACAAATTTCACAAATAAAGCATTTTTTTCACTGCATTCTAGTTGTGGTTTGTCCAAACTCATCAA
TGTATCTTAACGCGTAAATTGTAAGCGTTAATATTTTGTTAAAATTCGCGTTAAATTTTTGTTAAATCAG
CTCATTTTTTAACCAATAGGCCGAAATCGGCAAAATCCCTTATAAATCAAAAGAATAGACCGAGATAGGG
T
[37 nt withheld, positions 2452-2488]
AAAGAACGTGGACTCCAACGTCAAAGG
[49 nt withheld, positions 2516-2564]
T
[91 nt withheld, positions 2566-2656]
G
[124 nt withheld, positions 2658-2781]
CAGGTGGCACTTTTCGGGGAAATGTGCGCGGAACCCCTATTTGTTTATTTTTCTAAATACATTCAAATAT
GTATCCGCTCATGAGACAATAACCCTGATAAATGCTTCAATAATATTGAAAAAGGAAGAGTCCTGAGGCG
GAAAGAACCAGCTGTGGAATGTGTGTCAGTTAGGGTGTGGAAAGTCCCCAGGCTCCCCAGCAGGCAGAAG
TATGCAAAGCATGCATCTCAATTAGTCAGCAACCAGGTGTGGAAAGTCCCCAGGCTCCCCAGCAGGCAGA
AGTATGCAAAGCATGCATCTCAATTAGTCAGCAACCATAGTCCCGCCCCTAACTCCGCCCATCCCGCCCC
TAACTCCGCCCAGTTCCGCCCATTCTCCGCCCCATGGCTGACTAATTTTTTTTATTTATGCAGAGGCCGA
GGCCGCCTCGGCCTCTGAGCTATTCCAGAAGTAGTGAGGAGGCTTTTTTGGAGGCCTAGGCTTTTGCAAA
GATCGATCAAGAGACAGGATGAGGATCGTTTCGCATGATTGAACAAGATGGATTGCACGCAGGTTCTCCG
GCCGCTTGGGTGGAGAGGCTATTCGGCTATGACTGGGCACAACAGACAATCGGCTGCTCTGATGCCGCCG
TGTTCCGGCTGTCAGCGCAGGGGCGCCCGGTTCTTTTTGTCAAGACCGACCTGTCCGGTGCCCTGAATGA
ACTGCAAGACGAGGCAGCGCGGCTATCGTGGCTGGCCACGACGGGCGTTCCTTGCGCAGCTGTGCTCGAC
GTTGTCACTGAAGCGGGAAGGGACTGGCTGCTATTGGGCGAAGTGCCGGGGCAGGATCTCCTGTCATCTC
ACCTTGCTCCTGCCGAGAAAGTATCCATCATGGCTGATGCAATGCGGCGGCTGCATACGCTTGATCCGGC
TACCTGCCCATTCGACCACCAAGCGAAACATCGCATCGAGCGAGCACGTACTCGGATGGAAGCCGGTCTT
GTCGATCAGGATGATCTGGACGAAGAGCATCAGGGGCTCGCGCCAGCCGAACTGTTCGCCAGGCTCAAGG
CGAGCATGCCCGACGGCGAGGATCTCGTCGTGACCCATGGCGATGCCTGCTTGCCGAATATCATGGTGGA
AAATGGCCGCTTTTCTGGATTCATCGACTGTGGCCGGCTGGGTGTGGCGGACCGCTATCAGGACATAGCG
TTGGCTACCCGTGATATTGCTGAAGAGCTTGGCGGCGAATGGGCTGACCGCTTCCTCGTGCTTTACGGTA
TCGCCGCTCCCGATTCGCAGCGCATCGCCTTCTATCGCCTTCTTGACGAGTTCTTCTGAGCGGGACTCTG
GGGTTCGAAATGACCGACCAAGCGACGCCCAACCTGCCATCACGAGATTTCGATTCCACCGCCGCCTTCT
ATGAAAGGTTGGGCTTCGGAATCGTTTTCCGGGACGCCGGCTGGATGATCCTCCAGCGCGGGGATCTCAT
GCTGGAGTTCTTCGCCCACCCTAGGGGGAGGCTAACTGAAACACGGAAGGAGACAATACCGGAAGGAACC
CGCGCTATGACGGCAATAAAAAGACAGAATAAAACGCACGGTGTTGGGTCGTTTGTTCATAAACGCGGGG
TTCGGTCCCAGGGCTGGCACTCTGTCGATACCCCACCGAGACCCCATTGGGGCCAATACGCCCGCGTTTC
TTCCTTTTCCCCACCCCACCCCCCAAGTTCGGGTGAAGGCCCAGGGCTCGCAGCCAACGTCGGGGCGGCA
GGCCCTGCCATAGCCTCAGGTTACTCATATATACTTTAGATTGATTTAAAACTTCATTTTTAATTTAAAA
GGATCTAGGTGAAGATCCTTTTTGATAATCTCATGACCAAAATCCCTTAACGTGAGTTTTCGTTCCACTG
AGCGTCAGACCCCGTAGAAAAGATCAAAGGATCTTCTTGAGATCCTTTTTTTCTGCGCGTAATCTGCTGC
TTGCAAACAAAAAAACCACCGCTACCAGCGGTGGTTTGTTTGCCGGATCAAGAGCTACCAACTCTTTTTC
CGAAGGTAACTGGCTTCAGCAGAGCGCAGATACCAAATACTGTTCTTCTAGTGTAGCCGTAGTTAGGCCA
CCACTTCAAGAACTCTGTAGCACCGCCTACATACCTCGCTCTGCTAATCCTGTTACCAGTGGCTGCTGCC
AGTGGCGATAAGTCGTGTCTTACCGGGTTGGACTCAAGACGATAGTTACCGGATAAGGCGCAGCGGTCGG
GCTGAACGGGGGGTTCGTGCACACAGCCCAGCTTGGAGCGAACGACCTACACCGAACTGAGATACCTACA
GCGTGAGCTATGAGAAAGCGCCACGCTTCCCGAAGGGAGAAAGGCGGACAGGTATCCGGTAAGCGGCAGG
GTCGGAACAGGAGAGCGCACGAGGGAGCTTCCAGGGGGAAACGCCTGGTATCTTTATAGTCCTGTCGGGT
TTCGCCACCTCTGACTTGAGCGTCGATTTTTGTGATGCTCGTCAGGGGGGCGGAGCCTATGGAAAAACGC
CAGCAACGCGGCCTTTTTACGGTTCCTGGCCTTTTGCTGGCCTTTTGCTCACATGTTCTTTCCTGCGTTA
TCCCCTGATTCTGTGGATAACCGTATTACCGC
