>Addgene plasmid #12664 | GFP-rab9 DN | depositor partial sequence | sequence record 7392 | Author sequence
GGATCCATGTACCCATACGATGTTCCGGATTACGCTTACCCATACGATGTTCCGGATTACGCTGGTACCG
CAGGAAAATCATCACTTTTTAAAGTAATTCTCCTTGGAGATGGTGGAGTTGGGAAGAATTCACTTATGAA
CAGATATGTAACTAATAAGTTTGATACCCAGCTCTTCCATACAATAGGTGTGGAATTTTTAAATAAAGAT
TTGGAAGTGGATGGACATTTTGTTACCATGCAGATTTGGGACACGGCAGGTCAGGAGCGATTCCGAAGCC
TGAGGACACCATTTTACAGAGGTTCTGACTGCTGCCTGCTTACTTTTAGTGTCGATGATTCACAAAGCTT
CCAGAACTTAAGTAACTGGAAGAAAGAATTCATATATTATGCAGATGTGAAAGAGCCTGAGAGCTTTCCT
TTTGTGATTCTGGGTAACAAGATTGACATAAGCGAACGGCAGGTGTCTACAGAAGAAGCCCAAGCTTGGT
GCAGGGACAACGGCGACTATCCTTATTTTGAAACAAGTGCAAAAGATGCCACAAATGTGGCAGCAGCCTT
TGAGGAAGCGGTTCGAAGAGTTCTTGCTACCGAGGATAGGTCAGATCATTTGATTCAGACAGACACAGTC
AATCTTCACCGAAAGCCCAAGCCTAGCTCATCTTGCTGTTGAGGATCC
