>Addgene plasmid #12664 | GFP-rab9 DN | addgene partial sequence | sequence record 59637 | EGFP-C  5'-CATGGTCCTGCTGGAGTTCGTG-3'
CTGTCAAGTCCGGACTCAGATCTCGAGCTCAAGCTTCGAATTCTGCAGTCGACGGTACCGCGGGCCCGGG
ATCCATGTACCCATACGATGTTCCGGATTACGCTTACCCATACGATGTTCCGGATTACGCTGGTACCGCA
GGAAAATCATCACTTTTTAAAGTAATTCTCCTTGGAGATGGTGGAGTTGGGAAGAATTCACTTATGAACA
GATATGTAACTAATAAGTTTGATACCCAGCTCTTCCATACAATAGGTGTGGAATTTTTAAATAAAGATTT
GGAAGTGGATGGACATTTTGTTACCATGCAGATTTGGGACACGGCAGGTCAGGAGCGATTCCGAAGCCTG
AGGACACCATTTTACAGAGGTTCTGACTGCTGCCTGCTTACTTTTAGTGTCGATGATTCACAAAGCTTCC
AGAACTTAAGTAACTGGAAGAAAGAATTCATATATTATGCAGATGTGAAAGAGCCTGAGAGCTTTCCTTT
TGTGATTCTGGGTAACAAGATTGACATAAGCGAACGGCAGGTGTCTACAGAAGAAGCCCAAGCTTGGTGC
AGGGACAACGGCGACTATCCTTATTTTGAAACAAGTGCAAAAGATGCCACAAATGTGGCAGCAGCCTTTG
AGGAAGCGGTTCGAAGAGTTCTTGCTACCGAGGATAGGTCAGATCATTTGATTCAGACAGACACAGTCAA
TCTTCACCGAAAGCCCAAGCCTAGCTCATCTTGCTGTTGAGGATCCACCGGATCTAGATAACTGATCATA
ATCAGCCATACCACATTTGTAGAGGTTTTACTTGCTTTAAA
